>Addgene plasmid #216130 | lenti-mito-mTagBFP2 | addgene full sequence | sequence record 428742 | Addgene NGS Result
[74 nt withheld, positions 1-74]
C
[91 nt withheld, positions 76-166]
A
[49 nt withheld, positions 168-216]
CCTTTGACGTTGGAGTCCACGTTCTTT
[37 nt withheld, positions 244-280]
ACCCTATCTCGGTCTATTCTTTTGATTTATAAGGGATTTTGCCGATTTCGGCCTATTGGTTAAAAAATGA
GCTGATTTAACAAAAATTTAACGCGAATTAATTCTGTGGAATGTGTGTCAGTTAGGGTGTGGAAAGTCCC
CAGGCTCCCCAGCAGGCAGAAGTATGCAAAGCATGCATCTCAATTAGTCAGCAACCAGGTGTGGAAAGTC
CCCAGGCTCCCCAGCAGGCAGAAGTATGCAAAGCATGCATCTCAATTAGTCAGCAACCATAGTCCCGCCC
CTAACTCCGCCCATCCCGCCCCTAACTCCGCCCAGTTCCGCCCATTCTCCGCCCCATGGCTGACTAATTT
TTTTTATTTATGCAGAGGCCGAGGCCGCCTCTGCCTCTGAGCTATTCCAGAAGTAGTGAGGAGGCTTTTT
TGGAGGCCTAGGCTTTTGCAAAAAGCTCCCGGGAGCTTGTATATCCATTTTCGGATCTGATCAGCACGTG
TTGACAATTAATCATCGGCATAGTATATCGGCATAGTATAATACGACAAGGTGAGGAACTAAACCATGGC
CAAGTTGACCAGTGCCGTTCCGGTGCTCACCGCGCGCGACGTCGCCGGAGCGGTCGAGTTCTGGACCGAC
CGGCTCGGGTTCTCCCGGGACTTCGTGGAGGACGACTTCGCCGGTGTGGTCCGGGACGACGTGACCCTGT
TCATCAGCGCGGTCCAGGACCAGGTGGTGCCGGACAACACCCTGGCCTGGGTGTGGGTGCGCGGCCTGGA
CGAGCTGTACGCCGAGTGGTCGGAGGTCGTGTCCACGAACTTCCGGGACGCCTCCGGGCCGGCCATGACC
GAGATCGGCGAGCAGCCGTGGGGGCGGGAGTTCGCCCTGCGCGACCCGGCCGGCAACTGCGTGCACTTCG
TGGCCGAGGAGCAGGACTGACACGTGCTACGAGATTTCGATTCCACCGCCGCCTTCTATGAAAGGTTGGG
CTTCGGAATCGTTTTCCGGGACGCCGGCTGGATGATCCTCCAGCGCGGGGATCTCATGCTGGAGTTCTTC
GCCCACCCCAACTTGTTTATTGCAGCTTATAATGGTTACAAATAAAGCAATAGCATCACAAATTTCACAA
ATAAAGCATTTTTTTCACTGCATTCTAGTTGTGGTTTGTCCAAACTCATCAATGTATCTTATCATGTCTG
TATACCGTCGACCTCTAGCTAGAGCTTGGCGTAATCATGGTCATAGCTGTTTCCTGTGTGAAATTGTTAT
CCGCTCACAATTCCACACAACATACGAGCCGGAAGCATAAAGTGTAAAGCCTGGGGTGCCTAATGAGTGA
GCTAACTCACATTAATTGCGTTGCGCTCACTGCCCGCTTTCCAGTCGGGAAACCTGTCGTGCCAGCTGCA
TTAATGAATCGGCCAACGCGCGGGGAGAGGCGGTTTGCGTATTGGGCGCTCTTCCGCTTCCTCGCTCACT
GACTCGCTGCGCTCGGTCGTTCGGCTGCGGCGAGCGGTATCAGCTCACTCAAAGGCGGTAATACGGTTAT
CCACAGAATCAGGGGATAACGCAGGAAAGAACATGTGAGCAAAAGGCCAGCAAAAGGCCAGGAACCGTAA
AAAGGCCGCGTTGCTGGCGTTTTTCCATAGGCTCCGCCCCCCTGACGAGCATCACAAAAATCGACGCTCA
AGTCAGAGGTGGCGAAACCCGACAGGACTATAAAGATACCAGGCGTTTCCCCCTGGAAGCTCCCTCGTGC
GCTCTCCTGTTCCGACCCTGCCGCTTACCGGATACCTGTCCGCCTTTCTCCCTTCGGGAAGCGTGGCGCT
TTCTCATAGCTCACGCTGTAGGTATCTCAGTTCGGTGTAGGTCGTTCGCTCCAAGCTGGGCTGTGTGCAC
GAACCCCCCGTTCAGCCCGACCGCTGCGCCTTATCCGGTAACTATCGTCTTGAGTCCAACCCGGTAAGAC
ACGACTTATCGCCACTGGCAGCAGCCACTGGTAACAGGATTAGCAGAGCGAGGTATGTAGGCGGTGCTAC
AGAGTTCTTGAAGTGGTGGCCTAACTACGGCTACACTAGAAGAACAGTATTTGGTATCTGCGCTCTGCTG
AAGCCAGTTACCTTCGGAAAAAGAGTTGGTAGCTCTTGATCCGGCAAACAAACCACCGCTGGTAGCGGTG
GTTTTTTTGTTTGCAAGCAGCAGATTACGCGCAGAAAAAAAGGATCTCAAGAAGATCCTTTGATCTTTTC
TACGGGGTCTGACGCTCAGTGGAACGAAAACTCACGTTAAGGGATTTTGGTCATGAGATTATCAAAAAGG
ATCTTCACCTAGATCCTTTTAAATTAAAAATGAAGTTTTAAATCAATCTAAAGTATATATGAGTAAACTT
GGTCTGACAGTTACCAATGCTTAATCAGTGAGGCACCTATCTCAGCGATCTGTCTATTTCGTTCATCCAT
AGTTGCCTGACTCCCCGTCGTGTAGATAACTACGATACGGGAGGGCTTACCATCTGGCCCCAGTGCTGCA
ATGATACCGCGAGACCCACGCTCACCGGCTCCAGATTTATCAGCAATAAACCAGCCAGCCGGAAGGGCCG
AGCGCAGAAGTGGTCCTGCAACTTTATCCGCCTCCATCCAGTCTATTAATTGTTGCCGGGAAGCTAGAGT
AAGTAGTTCGCCAGTTAATAGTTTGCGCAACGTTGTTGCCATTGCTACAGGCATCGTGGTGTCACGCTCG
TCGTTTGGTATGGCTTCATTCAGCTCCGGTTCCCAACGATCAAGGCGAGTTACATGATCCCCCATGTTGT
GCAAAAAAGCGGTTAGCTCCTTCGGTCCTCCGATCGTTGTCAGAAGTAAGTTGGCCGCAGTGTTATCACT
CATGGTTATGGCAGCACTGCATAATTCTCTTACTGTCATGCCATCCGTAAGATGCTTTTCTGTGACTGGT
GAGTACTCAACCAAGTCATTCTGAGAATAGTGTATGCGGCGACCGAGTTGCTCTTGCCCGGCGTCAATAC
GGGATAATACCGCGCCACATAGCAGAACTTTAAAAGTGCTCATCATTGGAAAACGTTCTTCGGGGCGAAA
ACTCTCAAGGATCTTACCGCTGTTGAGATCCAGTTCGATGTAACCCACTCGTGCACCCAACTGATCTTCA
GCATCTTTTACTTTCACCAGCGTTTCTGGGTGAGCAAAAACAGGAAGGCAAAATGCCGCAAAAAAGGGAA
TAAGGGCGACACGGAAATGTTGAATACTCATACTCTTCCTTTTTCAATATTATTGAAGCATTTATCAGGG
TTATTGTCTCATGAGCGGATACATATTTGAATGTATTTAGAAAAATAAACAAATAGGGGTTCCGCGCACA
TTTCCCCGAAAAGTGCCACCTGACGTCGACGGATCGGGAGATCTCCCGATCCCCTATGGTGCACTCTCAG
TACAATCTGCTCTGATGCCGCATAGTTAAGCCAGTATCTGCTCCCTGCTTGTGTGTTGGAGGTCGCTGAG
TAGTGCGCGAGCAAAATTTAAGCTACAACAAGGCAAGGCTTGACCGACAATTGCATGAAGAATCTGCTTA
GGGTTAGGCGTTTTGCGCTGCTTCGCGATGTACGGGCCAGATATACGCGTTGACATTGATTATTGACTAG
TTATTAATAGTAATCAATTACGGGGTCATTAGTTCATAGCCCATATATGGAGTTCCGCGTTACATAACTT
ACGGTAAATGGCCCGCCTGGCTGACCGCCCAACGACCCCCGCCCATTGACGTCAATAATGACGTATGTTC
CCATAGTAACGCCAATAGGGACTTTCCATTGACGTCAATGGGTGGAGTATTTACGGTAAACTGCCCACTT
GGCAGTACATCAAGTGTATCATATGCCAAGTACGCCCCCTATTGACGTCAATGACGGTAAATGGCCCGCC
TGGCATTATGCCCAGTACATGACCTTATGGGACTTTCCTACTTGGCAGTACATCTACGTATTAGTCATCG
CTATTACCATGGTGATGCGGTTTTGGCAGTACATCAATGGGCGTGGATAGCGGTTTGACTCACGGGGATT
TCCAAGTCTCCACCCCATTGACGTCAATGGGAGTTTGTTTTGGCACCAAAATCAACGGGACTTTCCAAAA
TGTCGTAACAACTCCGCCCCATTGACGCAAATGGGCGGTAGGCGTGTACGGTGGGAGGTCTATATAAGCA
GCGCGTTTTGCCTGTACTGGGTCTCTCTGGTTAGACCAGATCTGAGCCTGGGAGCTCTCTGGCTAACTAG
GGAACCCACTGCTTAAGCCTCAATAAAGCTTGCCTTGAGTGCTTCAAGTAGTGTGTGCCCGTCTGTTGTG
TGACTCTGGTAACTAGAGATCCCTCAGACCCTTTTAGTCAGTGTGGAAAATCTCTAGCAGTGGCGCCCGA
ACAGGGACTTGAAAGCGAAAGGGAAACCAGAGGAGCTCTCTCGACGCAGGACTCGGCTTGCTGAAGCGCG
CACGGCAAGAGGCGAGGGGCGGCGACTGGTGAGTACGCCAAAAATTTTGACTAGCGGAGGCTAGAAGGAG
AGAGATGGGTGCGAGAGCGTCAGTATTAAGCGGGGGAGAATTAGATCGCGATGGGAAAAAATTCGGTTAA
GGCCAGGGGGAAAGAAAAAATATAAATTAAAACATATAGTATGGGCAAGCAGGGAGCTAGAACGATTCGC
AGTTAATCCTGGCCTGTTAGAAACATCAGAAGGCTGTAGACAAATACTGGGACAGCTACAACCATCCCTT
CAGACAGGATCAGAAGAACTTAGATCATTATATAATACAGTAGCAACCCTCTATTGTGTGCATCAAAGGA
TAGAGATAAAAGACACCAAGGAAGCTTTAGACAAGATAGAGGAAGAGCAAAACAAAAGTAAGACCACCGC
ACAGCAAGCGGCCGCTGATCTTCAGACCTGGAGGAGGAGATATGAGGGACAATTGGAGAAGTGAATTATA
TAAATATAAAGTAGTAAAAATTGAACCATTAGGAGTAGCACCCACCAAGGCAAAGAGAAGAGTGGTGCAG
AGAGAAAAAAGAGCAGTGGGAATAGGAGCTTTGTTCCTTGGGTTCTTGGGAGCAGCAGGAAGCACTATGG
GCGCAGCGTCAATGACGCTGACGGTACAGGCCAGACAATTATTGTCTGGTATAGTGCAGCAGCAGAACAA
TTTGCTGAGGGCTATTGAGGCGCAACAGCATCTGTTGCAACTCACAGTCTGGGGCATCAAGCAGCTCCAG
GCAAGAATCCTGGCTGTGGAAAGATACCTAAAGGATCAACAGCTCCTGGGGATTTGGGGTTGCTCTGGAA
AACTCATTTGCACCACTGCTGTGCCTTGGAATGCTAGTTGGAGTAATAAATCTCTGGAACAGATTTGGAA
TCACACGACCTGGATGGAGTGGGACAGAGAAATTAACAATTACACAAGCTTAATACACTCCTTAATTGAA
GAATCGCAAAACCAGCAAGAAAAGAATGAACAAGAATTATTGGAATTAGATAAATGGGCAAGTTTGTGGA
ATTGGTTTAACATAACAAATTGGCTGTGGTATATAAAATTATTCATAATGATAGTAGGAGGCTTGGTAGG
TTTAAGAATAGTTTTTGCTGTACTTTCTATAGTGAATAGAGTTAGGCAGGGATATTCACCATTATCGTTT
CAGACCCACCTCCCAACCCCGAGGGGACCCGACAGGCCCGAAGGAATAGAAGAAGAAGGTGGAGAGAGAG
ACAGAGACAGATCCATTCGATTAGTGAACGGATCGGCACTGCGTGCGCCAATTCTGCAGACAAATGGCAG
TATTCATCCACAATTTTAAAAGAAAAGGGGGGATTGGGGGGTACAGTGCAGGGGAAAGAATAGTAGACAT
AATAGCAACAGACATACAAACTAAAGAATTACAAAAACAAATTACAAAAATTCAAAATTTTCGGGTTTAT
TACAGGGACAGCAGAGATCCAGTTTGGTTAATTAGCTAGCTAGGTCTTGAAAGGAGTGGGAATTGGCTCC
GGTGCCCGTCAGTGGGCAGAGCGCACATCGCCCACAGTCCCCGAGAAGTTGGGGGGAGGGGTCGGCAATT
GATCCGGTGCCTAGAGAAGGTGGCGCGGGGTAAACTGGGAAAGTGATGTCGTGTACTGGCTCCGCCTTTT
TCCCGAGGGTGGGGGAGAACCGTATATAAGTGCAGTAGTCGCCGTGAACGTTCTTTTTCGCAACGGGTTT
GCCGCCAGAACACAGGACCGGTGCCACCATGTCCGTCCTGACGCCGCTGCTGCTGCGGGGCTTGACAGGC
TCGGCCCGGCGGCTCCCAGTGCCGCGCGCCAAGATCCATTCGTTGGGGGATCTGTCCGTCCTGACGCCGC
TGCTGCTGCGGGGCTTGACAGGCTCGGCCCGGCGGCTCCCAGTGCCGCGCGCCAAGATCCATTCGTTGGG
GGATCCACCGGTCGCCACCGGTGGCTCGGGCGGTGTGAGCAAGGGCGAAGAGCTGATTAAGGAGAACATG
CACATGAAGCTGTACATGGAGGGCACCGTGGACAACCATCACTTCAAGTGCACATCCGAGGGCGAAGGCA
AGCCCTACGAGGGCACCCAGACCATGAGAATCAAGGTGGTCGAGGGCGGCCCTCTCCCCTTCGCCTTCGA
CATCCTGGCTACTAGCTTCCTCTACGGCAGCAAGACCTTCATCAACCACACCCAGGGCATCCCCGACTTC
TTCAAGCAGTCCTTCCCTGAGGGCTTCACATGGGAGAGAGTCACCACATACGAAGACGGGGGCGTGCTGA
CCGCTACCCAGGACACCAGCCTCCAGGACGGCTGCCTCATCTACAACGTCAAGATCAGAGGGGTGAACTT
CACATCCAACGGCCCTGTGATGCAGAAGAAAACACTCGGCTGGGAGGCCTTCACCGAGACGCTGTACCCC
GCTGACGGCGGCCTGGAAGGCAGAAACGACATGGCCCTGAAGCTCGTGGGCGGGAGCCATCTGATCGCAA
ACGCCAAGACCACATATAGATCCAAGAAACCCGCTAAGAACCTCAAGATGCCTGGCGTCTACTATGTGGA
CTACAGACTGGAAAGAATCAAGGAGGCCAACAACGAGACCTACGTCGAGCAGCACGAGGTGGCAGTGGCC
AGATACTGCGACCTCCCTAGCAAACTGGGGCACAAGCTTAATTAAGAATTCGATATCAAGCTTATCGGTA
ATCAACCTCTGGATTACAAAATTTGTGAAAGATTGACTGGTATTCTTAACTATGTTGCTCCTTTTACGCT
ATGTGGATACGCTGCTTTAATGCCTTTGTATCATGCTATTGCTTCCCGTATGGCTTTCATTTTCTCCTCC
TTGTATAAATCCTGGTTGCTGTCTCTTTATGAGGAGTTGTGGCCCGTTGTCAGGCAACGTGGCGTGGTGT
GCACTGTGTTTGCTGACGCAACCCCCACTGGTTGGGGCATTGCCACCACCTGTCAGCTCCTTTCCGGGAC
TTTCGCTTTCCCCCTCCCTATTGCCACGGCGGAACTCATCGCCGCCTGCCTTGCCCGCTGCTGGACAGGG
GCTCGGCTGTTGGGCACTGACAATTCCGTGGTGTTGTCGGGGAAATCATCGTCCTTTCCTTGGCTGCTCG
CCTGTGTTGCCACCTGGATTCTGCGCGGGACGTCCTTCTGCTACGTCCCTTCGGCCCTCAATCCAGCGGA
CCTTCCTTCCCGCGGCCTGCTGCCGGCTCTGCGGCCTCTTCCGCGTCTTCGCCTTCGCCCTCAGACGAGT
CGGATCTCCCTTTGGGCCGCCTCCCCGCATCGATACCGTCGACCTCGAGACCTAGAAAAACATGGAGCAA
TCACAAGTAGCAATACAGCAGCTACCAATGCTGATTGTGCCTGGCTAGAAGCACAAGAGGAGGAGGAGGT
GGGTTTTCCAGTCACACCTCAGGTACCTTTAAGACCAATGACTTACAAGGCAGCTGTAGATCTTAGCCAC
TTTTTAAAAGAAAAGGGGGGACTGGAAGGGCTAATTCACTCCCAACGAAGACAAGATATCCTTGATCTGT
GGATCTACCACACACAAGGCTACTTCCCTGATTGGCAGAACTACACACCAGGGCCAGGGATCAGATATCC
ACTGACCTTTGGATGGTGCTACAAGCTAGTACCAGTTGAGCAAGAGAAGGTAGAAGAAGCCAATGAAGGA
GAGAACACCCGCTTGTTACACCCTGTGAGCCTGCATGGGATGGATGACCCGGAGAGAGAAGTATTAGAGT
GGAGGTTTGACAGCCGCCTAGCATTTCATCACATGGCCCGAGAGCTGCATCCGGACTGTACTGGGTCTCT
CTGGTTAGACCAGATCTGAGCCTGGGAGCTCTCTGGCTAACTAGGGAACCCACTGCTTAAGCCTCAATAA
AGCTTGCCTTGAGTGCTTCAAGTAGTGTGTGCCCGTCTGTTGTGTGACTCTGGTAACTAGAGATCCCTCA
GACCCTTTTAGTCAGTGTGGAAAATCTCTAGCAGGGCCCGTTTAAACCCGCTGATCAGCCTCGACTGTGC
CTTCTAGTTGCCAGCCATCTGTTGTTTGCCCCTCCCCCGTGCCTTCCTTGACCCTGGAAGGTGCCACTCC
CACTGTCCTTTCCTAATAAAATGAGGAAATTGCATCGCATTGTCTGAGTAGGTGTCATTCTATTCTGGGG
GGTGGGGTGGGGCAGGACAGCAAGGGGGAGGATTGGGAAGACAATAGCAGGCATGCTGGGGATGCGGTGG
GCTCTATGGCTTCTGAGGCGGAAAGAACCAGCTGGGGCTCTAGGGGGTATCCCC
[50 nt withheld, positions 9085-9134]
Features (pLannotate 1.2.2; 33 found; start..end, strand, type, name):
    393..722     +  promoter       SV40 promoter: SV40 enhancer and early promoter
    770..817     +  promoter       EM7 promoter: synthetic bacterial promoter&nbsp
    836..1210    +  CDS            BleoR: antibiotic-binding protein; Sh ble from Streptoalloteichus hindustanus; confers resistance to bleomycin, phleomycin, and Zeocin™
   1220..1345    +  CDS            ble (fragment): BLE_KLEPN - Experimental evidence at protein level: Swiss-Prot protein existence level 1. Binding protein with a strong affinity to the bleomycin family of antibiotics. Binds to CL990; an antimitotic-antibiotic compound. From Klebsiella pneumoniae.
   1340..1461    +  polyA_signal   SV40 poly(A) signal: SV40 polyadenylation signal
   1534..1550    -  protein_bind   lac operator: The lac repressor binds to the lac operator to inhibit transcription in E. coli. This inhibition can be relieved by adding lactose or isopropyl-β-D-thiogalactopyranoside (IPTG). lac repressor encoded by lacI
   1558..1588    -  promoter       lac promoter: promoter for the E. coli lac operon
   1603..1624    -  protein_bind   CAP binding site: CAP binding activates transcription in the presence of cAMP. E. coli catabolite activator protein
   1637..1729    -  CDS            lacI (fragment): lac repressor; lacI; The lac repressor binds to the lac operator to inhibit transcription in E. coli. This inhibition can be relieved by adding lactose or isopropyl-β-D-thiogalactopyranoside (IPTG).
   1912..2500    -  rep_origin     ori: high-copy-number ColE1/pMB1/pBR322/pUC origin of replication
   2671..3531    -  CDS            AmpR: β-lactamase; bla; confers resistance to ampicillin, carbenicillin, and related antibiotics
   3532..3636    -  promoter       AmpR promoter: bla
   3695..3747    -  misc_feature   bom (fragment): basis of mobility region from pBR322
   3902..4281    +  enhancer       CMV enhancer: human cytomegalovirus immediate early enhancer
   4282..4481    +  promoter       CMV promoter: human cytomegalovirus (CMV) immediate early promoter
   4499..4679    +  LTR            5' LTR (truncated): truncated 5' long terminal repeat (LTR) from HIV-1
   4726..4851    +  misc_feature   HIV-1 Ψ: packaging signal of human immunodeficiency virus type 1
   4835..5198    +  CDS            HIV-1 gag (fragment): gag protein from human immunodeficiency virus 1; gag
   5344..5577    +  misc_feature   RRE: The Rev response element (RRE) of HIV-1 allows for Rev-dependent mRNA export from the nucleus to the cytoplasm.
   5954..6054    +  CDS            Rev (fragment): human immunodeficiency virus 1 (HIV-1) Rev protein; rev; enhances nuclear export of unspliced and incompletely spliced viral mRNAs
   6104..6221    +  misc_feature   cPPT/CTS: central polypurine tract and central termination sequence of HIV-1
   6270..6288    +  CDS            small t antigen (fragment): SV40 (simian virus 40) small t antigen
   6314..6525    +  promoter       EF-1α core promoter: core promoter for human elongation factor EF-1α
   6539..6613    +  CDS            COX8 presequence: mitochondrial presequence of human cytochrome c oxidase subunit VIII (Rizutto et al., 1989)
   6633..6706    +  CDS            COX8 presequence (fragment): mitochondrial presequence of human cytochrome c oxidase subunit VIII (Rizutto et al., 1989)
   6755..7462    +  CDS            mTagBFP2: mTagBFP2 is a basic (constitutively fluorescent) blue fluorescent protein published in 2011, derived from Entacmaea quadricolor. It is reported to be a very rapidly-maturing monomer with very low acid sensitivity.
   7466..7487    +  misc_feature   MCS (fragment): pBluescript multiple cloning site
   7490..8078    +  misc_feature   WPRE: woodchuck hepatitis virus posttranscriptional regulatory element
   8015..8596    +  CDS            nef (fragment): NEF_HV1H2 - Experimental evidence at protein level: Swiss-Prot protein existence level 1. Extracellular Nef protein targets CD4(+) T-lymphocytes for apoptosis by interacting with CXCR4 surface receptors. From Human immunodeficiency virus type 1 group M subtype B (isolate HXB2) (HIV-1).
   8603..8783    +  LTR            5' LTR (truncated): truncated 5' long terminal repeat (LTR) from HIV-1
   8815..9039    +  polyA_signal   bGH poly(A) signal: bovine growth hormone polyadenylation signal
   9043..9064    +  promoter       SV40 promoter (fragment): SV40 enhancer and early promoter
   9085..379     +  rep_origin     f1 ori (across the origin) (sequence partly withheld): f1 bacteriophage origin of replication; arrow indicates direction of (+) strand synthesis
