[The description below was written by a language model from this plasmid's Addgene catalogue record and pLannotate feature annotations shown in this document.]
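Description:
lenti-mito-mTagBFP2 is a 9.1 kb HIV-1-based lentiviral transfer plasmid for mammalian expression, built by Gibson assembly on the lentiCas9-Blast backbone. It is propagated in E. coli from a high-copy ColE1/pUC-type origin under ampicillin selection (AmpR), and also carries an f1 phage origin. The viral genome is transcribed from a CMV enhancer/promoter fused to a truncated 5' LTR. This is followed by the Ψ packaging signal with a partial gag sequence, the Rev response element for Rev-dependent nuclear export of the genomic RNA, and the cPPT/CTS element that aids nuclear import and transduction. A second truncated LTR and a bGH polyadenylation signal close the downstream end. Packaging functions must be supplied in trans.

The payload is driven by the EF-1α core promoter. It encodes mTagBFP2, a monomeric, rapidly maturing blue fluorescent protein, fused at its N-terminus to the mitochondrial presequence of human cytochrome c oxidase subunit VIII (COX8A). The annotation detects a full copy plus a second partial match, suggesting a tandem arrangement of the presequence, which directs import of the protein into mitochondria. A WPRE downstream of the coding sequence enhances transcript stability and expression. No blasticidin marker is annotated, so the proviral region appears to carry no mammalian drug selection. An SV40/EM7-driven BleoR (Zeocin resistance) cassette sits in the plasmid backbone outside the LTRs and would not be packaged. The construct is used to produce lentivirus for stable blue labelling of mitochondria, for example as an organelle reference marker in live-cell imaging. The associated work concerns pooled multicolour tagging to visualise subcellular protein dynamics.
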