Addgene plasmid #216130: lenti-mito-mTagBFP2
Purpose: Lentiviral vector for expressing mTagBFP2 localizing to mitochondria.
Depositing lab: Stefan Kubicek. Depositing organization: CeMM Research Center for Molecular Medicine. Publication: Pooled multicolour tagging for visualizing subcellular protein dynamics. Reicher A, Reinis J, Ciobanu M, Ruzicka P, Malik M, Siklos M, Kartysh V, Tomek T, Koren A, Rendeiro AF, Kubicek S. Nat Cell Biol. 2024 May;26(5):745-756. doi: 10.1038/s41556-024-01407-w. Epub 2024 Apr 19. PubMed 38641660.
Backbone
  Vector backbone: lentiCas9-Blast (Plasmid #52962)
  Backbone manufacturer: Feng Zhang lab
  Vector type: Mammalian Expression, Lentiviral
Growth in bacteria
  Bacterial resistance: Ampicillin, 100 μg/mL
  Growth temperature: 37°C
  Growth strain: NEB Stable
  Copy number: High Copy
Gene/Insert
  Gene/Insert name: EF1a-COX8AmitochondrialLocalizationSignal-mTagBFP2-WPRE
  Species: Synthetic
  Cloning method: Gibson Cloning
Terms and licenses: Academic/Nonprofit Terms; Industry Terms: Not Available to Industry
How to cite: lenti-mito-mTagBFP2 was a gift from Stefan Kubicek (Addgene plasmid # 216130 ; http://n2t.net/addgene:216130 ; RRID:Addgene_216130)
